Addgene plasmid #45163: pDZ416 (24PP7SL loxP-Kan-loxP)
Depositing lab: Robert Singer & Daniel Zenklusen. Depositing organization: Albert Einstein College of Medicine. Publication: Single-molecule analysis of gene expression using two-color RNA labeling in live yeast. Hocine S, Raymond P, Zenklusen D, Chao JA, Singer RH. Nat Methods. 2013 Feb;10(2):119-21. doi: 10.1038/nmeth.2305. Epub 2012 Dec 23. PubMed 23263691.
Backbone
  Vector backbone: pKAN
  Vector type: Cre/Lox
  Selectable markers: Geneticin
Growth in bacteria
  Bacterial resistance: Ampicillin, 100 μg/mL
  Growth temperature: 37°C
  Growth strain: DH5alpha
  Copy number: Unknown
Gene/Insert
  Gene/Insert name: 24xPP7 Stem Loop Cassette
  Species: Synthetic
  Insert size (bp): 1453
Terms and licenses: Academic/Nonprofit Terms; Industry Terms: Not Available to Industry
Depositor comments: This plasmid was designed to construct mRNAs that contain multiple copies of an RNA sequence (the 24xPP7 stem-loops) that can be recognized by a chimeric RNA-binding protein fused to GFP. See associated publication for detailed methods and use of this plasmid.
How to cite: pDZ416 (24PP7SL loxP-Kan-loxP) was a gift from Robert Singer & Daniel Zenklusen (Addgene plasmid # 45163 ; http://n2t.net/addgene:45163 ; RRID:Addgene_45163)
