[The description below was written by a language model from this plasmid's Addgene catalogue record and pLannotate feature annotations shown in this document.]
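Description:
pDZ416 (24PP7SL loxP-Kan-loxP) is a 5,970 bp E. coli-propagated template plasmid on the pKAN backbone, used to introduce PP7 RNA stem-loop tags into yeast mRNAs. The annotated backbone elements are pBluescript-like: a high-copy ColE1/pUC origin, an f1 origin, ampicillin resistance (bla with its own promoter), remnants of lacZα and the lac promoter/operator region, and T7 and T3 promoters flanking the cloning region. No yeast replication origin or centromere is annotated, consistent with a cassette donor rather than a plasmid maintained in yeast.

The payload is a synthetic array of 24 PP7 stem-loops, recorded as 1,453 bp. The feature table does not annotate the loops themselves. Instead, it shows twelve short polylinker-like matches spaced at regular 121 bp intervals across roughly the first 1.4 kb, which most likely reflect linker sequences within a repeated unit of the array. Immediately downstream lies a kanMX marker, which confers Geneticin (G418) resistance in yeast, flanked by two loxP sites in the same orientation. This layout lets the stem-loop array and marker be placed together into a gene of interest and selected on G418. Cre recombinase can then excise kanMX, leaving a single loxP scar next to the array.

According to the depositor, the plasmid was designed to build mRNAs carrying multiple copies of the PP7 sequence, which are recognised by a chimeric RNA-binding protein fused to GFP. Many fluorescent proteins then decorate each transcript. The associated publication applies this to single-molecule, two-colour RNA imaging of gene expression in live yeast. The record does not give the integration method itself.
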