Features (pLannotate 1.2.2; 28 found; start..end, strand, type, name):
     54..72      -  misc_feature   MCS (fragment): pUC18/19 multiple cloning site
    175..193     -  misc_feature   MCS (fragment): pUC18/19 multiple cloning site
    296..314     -  misc_feature   MCS (fragment): pUC18/19 multiple cloning site
    417..435     -  misc_feature   MCS (fragment): pUC18/19 multiple cloning site
    538..556     -  misc_feature   MCS (fragment): pUC18/19 multiple cloning site
    659..677     -  misc_feature   MCS (fragment): pUC18/19 multiple cloning site
    780..798     -  misc_feature   MCS (fragment): pUC18/19 multiple cloning site
    901..919     -  misc_feature   MCS (fragment): pUC18/19 multiple cloning site
   1022..1040    -  misc_feature   MCS (fragment): pUC18/19 multiple cloning site
   1143..1161    -  misc_feature   MCS (fragment): pUC18/19 multiple cloning site
   1264..1282    -  misc_feature   MCS (fragment): pUC18/19 multiple cloning site
   1385..1403    -  misc_feature   MCS (fragment): pUC18/19 multiple cloning site
   1454..1475    +  misc_feature   MCS (fragment): pBluescript multiple cloning site
   1503..1536    -  protein_bind   loxP: Cre-mediated recombination occurs in the 8-bp core sequence (GCATACAT). Cre recombinase
   1591..2947    +  gene           kanMX: yeast selectable marker conferring kanamycin resistance (Wach et al., 1994)
   3010..3043    -  protein_bind   loxP: Cre-mediated recombination occurs in the 8-bp core sequence (GCATACAT). Cre recombinase
   3094..3112    -  promoter       T3 promoter: promoter for bacteriophage T3 RNA polymerase
   3157..3173    -  protein_bind   lac operator: The lac repressor binds to the lac operator to inhibit transcription in E. coli. This inhibition can be relieved by adding lactose or isopropyl-β-D-thiogalactopyranoside (IPTG). lac repressor encoded by lacI
   3181..3211    -  promoter       lac promoter: promoter for the E. coli lac operon
   3226..3247    -  protein_bind   CAP binding site: CAP binding activates transcription in the presence of cAMP. E. coli catabolite activator protein
   3260..3352    -  CDS            lacI (fragment): lac repressor; lacI; The lac repressor binds to the lac operator to inhibit transcription in E. coli. This inhibition can be relieved by adding lactose or isopropyl-β-D-thiogalactopyranoside (IPTG).
   3535..4123    -  rep_origin     ori: high-copy-number ColE1/pMB1/pBR322/pUC origin of replication
   4294..5154    -  CDS            AmpR: β-lactamase; bla; confers resistance to ampicillin, carbenicillin, and related antibiotics
   5155..5259    -  promoter       AmpR promoter: bla
   5286..5714    +  rep_origin     f1 ori (sequence partly withheld): f1 bacteriophage origin of replication; arrow indicates direction of (+) strand synthesis
   5745..5900    -  CDS            lacZα (fragment): LacZα fragment of β-galactosidase; lacZ fragment
   5908..5926    +  promoter       T7 promoter: promoter for bacteriophage T7 RNA polymerase
   5935..6       +  misc_feature   MCS (fragment) (across the origin): pBluescript multiple cloning site
>Addgene plasmid #45163 | pDZ416 (24PP7SL loxP-Kan-loxP) | depositor full sequence | sequence record 64090 | pDZ416 (24PP7SL loxP-Kan-loxP) sequence 5970 bps
GGATCCTAAGGTACCTAATTGCCTAGAAAGGAGCAGACGATATGGCGTCGCTCCCTGCAGGTCGACTCTA
GAAACCAGCAGAGCATATGGGCTCGCTGGCTGCAGTATTCCCGGGTTCATTAGATCCTAAGGTACCTAAT
TGCCTAGAAAGGAGCAGACGATATGGCGTCGCTCCCTGCAGGTCGACTCTAGAAACCAGCAGAGCATATG
GGCTCGCTGGCTGCAGTATTCCCGGGTTCATTAGATCCTAAGGTACCTAATTGCCTAGAAAGGAGCAGAC
GATATGGCGTCGCTCCCTGCAGGTCGACTCTAGAAACCAGCAGAGCATATGGGCTCGCTGGCTGCAGTAT
TCCCGGGTTCATTAGATCCTAAGGTACCTAATTGCCTAGAAAGGAGCAGACGATATGGCGTCGCTCCCTG
CAGGTCGACTCTAGAAACCAGCAGAGCATATGGGCTCGCTGGCTGCAGTATTCCCGGGTTCATTAGATCC
TAAGGTACCTAATTGCCTAGAAAGGAGCAGACGATATGGCGTCGCTCCCTGCAGGTCGACTCTAGAAACC
AGCAGAGCATATGGGCTCGCTGGCTGCAGTATTCCCGGGTTCATTAGATCCTAAGGTACCTAATTGCCTA
GAAAGGAGCAGACGATATGGCGTCGCTCCCTGCAGGTCGACTCTAGAAACCAGCAGAGCATATGGGCTCG
CTGGCTGCAGTATTCCCGGGTTCATTAGATCCTAAGGTACCTAATTGCCTAGAAAGGAGCAGACGATATG
GCGTCGCTCCCTGCAGGTCGACTCTAGAAACCAGCAGAGCATATGGGCTCGCTGGCTGCAGTATTCCCGG
GTTCATTAGATCCTAAGGTACCTAATTGCCTAGAAAGGAGCAGACGATATGGCGTCGCTCCCTGCAGGTC
GACTCTAGAAACCAGCAGAGCATATGGGCTCGCTGGCTGCAGTATTCCCGGGTTCATTAGATCCTAAGGT
ACCTAATTGCCTAGAAAGGAGCAGACGATATGGCGTCGCTCCCTGCAGGTCGACTCTAGAAACCAGCAGA
GCATATGGGCTCGCTGGCTGCAGTATTCCCGGGTTCATTAGATCCTAAGGTACCTAATTGCCTAGAAAGG
AGCAGACGATATGGCGTCGCTCCCTGCAGGTCGACTCTAGAAACCAGCAGAGCATATGGGCTCGCTGGCT
GCAGTATTCCCGGGTTCATTAGATCCTAAGGTACCTAATTGCCTAGAAAGGAGCAGACGATATGGCGTCG
CTCCCTGCAGGTCGACTCTAGAAACCAGCAGAGCATATGGGCTCGCTGGCTGCAGTATTCCCGGGTTCAT
TAGATCCTAAGGTACCTAATTGCCTAGAAAGGAGCAGACGATATGGCGTCGCTCCCTGCAGGTCGACTCT
AGAAACCAGCAGAGCATATGGGCTCGCTGGCTGCAGTATTCCCGGGTTCATTAGATCCCCCGGGCTGCAG
GAATTGTACGCTGCAGGTCGACAACCCTTAATATAACTTCGTATAATGTATGCTATACGAAGTTATTAGG
TCTAGAGATCTGTTTAGCTTGCCTCGTCCCCGCCGGGTCACCCGGCCAGCGACATGGAGGCCCAGAATAC
CCTCCTTGACAGTCTTGACGTGCGCAGCTCAGGGGCATGATGTGACTGTCGCCCGTACATTTAGCCCATA
CATCCCCATGTATAATCATTTGCATCCATACATTTTGATGGCCGCACGGCGCGAAGCAAAAATTACGGCT
CCTCGCTGCAGACCTGCGAGCAGGGAAACGCTCCCCTCACAGACGCGTTGAATTGTCCCCACGCCGCGCC
CCTGTAGAGAAATATAAAAGGTTAGGATTTGCCACTGAGGTTCTTCTTTCATATACTTCCTTTTAAAATC
TTGCTAGGATACAGTTCTCACATCACATCCGAACATAAACAACCATGGGTAAGGAAAAGACTCACGTTTC
GAGGCCGCGATTAAATTCCAACATGGATGCTGATTTATATGGGTATAAATGGGCTCGCGATAATGTCGGG
CAATCAGGTGCGACAATCTATCGATTGTATGGGAAGCCCGATGCGCCAGAGTTGTTTCTGAAACATGGCA
AAGGTAGCGTTGCCAATGATGTTACAGATGAGATGGTCAGACTAAACTGGCTGACGGAATTTATGCCTCT
TCCGACCATCAAGCATTTTATCCGTACTCCTGATGATGCATGGTTACTCACCACTGCGATCCCCGGCAAA
ACAGCATTCCAGGTATTAGAAGAATATCCTGATTCAGGTGAAAATATTGTTGATGCGCTGGCAGTGTTCC
TGCGCCGGTTGCATTCGATTCCTGTTTGTAATTGTCCTTTTAACAGCGATCGCGTATTTCGTCTCGCTCA
GGCGCAATCACGAATGAATAACGGTTTGGTTGATGCGAGTGATTTTGATGACGAGCGTAATGGCTGGCCT
GTTGAACAAGTCTGGAAAGAAATGCATAAGCTTTTGCCATTCTCACCGGATTCAGTCGTCACTCATGGTG
ATTTCTCACTTGATAACCTTATTTTTGACGAGGGGAAATTAATAGGTTGTATTGATGTTGGACGAGTCGG
AATCGCAGACCGATACCAGGATCTTGCCATCCTATGGAACTGCCTCGGTGAGTTTTCTCCTTCATTACAG
AAACGGCTTTTTCAAAAATATGGTATTGATAATCCTGATATGAATAAATTGCAGTTTCATTTGATGCTCG
ATGAGTTTTTCTAATCAGTACTGACAATAAAAAGATTCTTGTTTTCAAGAACTTGTCATTTGTATAGTTT
TTTTATATTGTAGTTGTTCTATTTTAATCAAATGTTAGCGTGATTTATATTTTTTTTCGCCTCGACATCA
TCTGCCCAGATGCGAAGTTAAGTGCGCAGAAAGTAATATCATGCGTCAATCGTATGTGAATGCTGGTCGC
TATACTGCTGTCGATTCGATACTAACGCCGCCATCCAGTGTCGAAAACGAGCTCTCGAGAACCCTTAATA
TAACTTCGTATAATGTATGCTATACGAAGTTATTAGGTGATATCAGATCCACTAGTGGCCTATGCGGTAC
CCAGCTTTTGTTCCCTTTAGTGAGGGTTAATTGCGCGCTTGGCGTAATCATGGTCATAGCTGTTTCCTGT
GTGAAATTGTTATCCGCTCACAATTCCACACAACATACGAGCCGGAAGCATAAAGTGTAAAGCCTGGGGT
GCCTAATGAGTGAGCTAACTCACATTAATTGCGTTGCGCTCACTGCCCGCTTTCCAGTCGGGAAACCTGT
CGTGCCAGCTGCATTAATGAATCGGCCAACGCGCGGGGAGAGGCGGTTTGCGTATTGGGCGCTCTTCCGC
TTCCTCGCTCACTGACTCGCTGCGCTCGGTCGTTCGGCTGCGGCGAGCGGTATCAGCTCACTCAAAGGCG
GTAATACGGTTATCCACAGAATCAGGGGATAACGCAGGAAAGAACATGTGAGCAAAAGGCCAGCAAAAGG
CCAGGAACCGTAAAAAGGCCGCGTTGCTGGCGTTTTTCCATAGGCTCCGCCCCCCTGACGAGCATCACAA
AAATCGACGCTCAAGTCAGAGGTGGCGAAACCCGACAGGACTATAAAGATACCAGGCGTTTCCCCCTGGA
AGCTCCCTCGTGCGCTCTCCTGTTCCGACCCTGCCGCTTACCGGATACCTGTCCGCCTTTCTCCCTTCGG
GAAGCGTGGCGCTTTCTCATAGCTCACGCTGTAGGTATCTCAGTTCGGTGTAGGTCGTTCGCTCCAAGCT
GGGCTGTGTGCACGAACCCCCCGTTCAGCCCGACCGCTGCGCCTTATCCGGTAACTATCGTCTTGAGTCC
AACCCGGTAAGACACGACTTATCGCCACTGGCAGCAGCCACTGGTAACAGGATTAGCAGAGCGAGGTATG
TAGGCGGTGCTACAGAGTTCTTGAAGTGGTGGCCTAACTACGGCTACACTAGAAGGACAGTATTTGGTAT
CTGCGCTCTGCTGAAGCCAGTTACCTTCGGAAAAAGAGTTGGTAGCTCTTGATCCGGCAAACAAACCACC
GCTGGTAGCGGTGGTTTTTTTGTTTGCAAGCAGCAGATTACGCGCAGAAAAAAAGGATCTCAAGAAGATC
CTTTGATCTTTTCTACGGGGTCTGACGCTCAGTGGAACGAAAACTCACGTTAAGGGATTTTGGTCATGAG
ATTATCAAAAAGGATCTTCACCTAGATCCTTTTAAATTAAAAATGAAGTTTTAAATCAATCTAAAGTATA
TATGAGTAAACTTGGTCTGACAGTTACCAATGCTTAATCAGTGAGGCACCTATCTCAGCGATCTGTCTAT
TTCGTTCATCCATAGTTGCCTGACTCCCCGTCGTGTAGATAACTACGATACGGGAGGGCTTACCATCTGG
CCCCAGTGCTGCAATGATACCGCGAGACCCACGCTCACCGGCTCCAGATTTATCAGCAATAAACCAGCCA
GCCGGAAGGGCCGAGCGCAGAAGTGGTCCTGCAACTTTATCCGCCTCCATCCAGTCTATTAATTGTTGCC
GGGAAGCTAGAGTAAGTAGTTCGCCAGTTAATAGTTTGCGCAACGTTGTTGCCATTGCTACAGGCATCGT
GGTGTCACGCTCGTCGTTTGGTATGGCTTCATTCAGCTCCGGTTCCCAACGATCAAGGCGAGTTACATGA
TCCCCCATGTTGTGCAAAAAAGCGGTTAGCTCCTTCGGTCCTCCGATCGTTGTCAGAAGTAAGTTGGCCG
CAGTGTTATCACTCATGGTTATGGCAGCACTGCATAATTCTCTTACTGTCATGCCATCCGTAAGATGCTT
TTCTGTGACTGGTGAGTACTCAACCAAGTCATTCTGAGAATAGTGTATGCGGCGACCGAGTTGCTCTTGC
CCGGCGTCAATACGGGATAATACCGCGCCACATAGCAGAACTTTAAAAGTGCTCATCATTGGAAAACGTT
CTTCGGGGCGAAAACTCTCAAGGATCTTACCGCTGTTGAGATCCAGTTCGATGTAACCCACTCGTGCACC
CAACTGATCTTCAGCATCTTTTACTTTCACCAGCGTTTCTGGGTGAGCAAAAACAGGAAGGCAAAATGCC
GCAAAAAAGGGAATAAGGGCGACACGGAAATGTTGAATACTCATACTCTTCCTTTTTCAATATTATTGAA
GCATTTATCAGGGTTATTGTCTCATGAGCGGATACATATTTGAATGTATTTAGAAAAATAAACAAATAGG
GGTTCCGCGCACATTTCCCCGAAAAGTGCCACCTG
[124 nt withheld, positions 5286-5409]
C
[91 nt withheld, positions 5411-5501]
A
[49 nt withheld, positions 5503-5551]
CCTTTGACGTTGGAGTCCACGTTCTTT
[37 nt withheld, positions 5579-5615]
ACCCTATCTCGGTCTATTCTTTTGATTTATAAGGGATTTTGCCGATTTCGGCCTATTGGTTAAAAAATGA
GCTGATTTAACAAAAATTTAACGCGAATTTTAACAAAATATTAACGCTTACAATTTCCATTCGCCATTCA
GGCTGCGCAACTGTTGGGAAGGGCGATCGGTGCGGGCCTCTTCGCTATTACGCCAGCTGGCGAAAGGGGG
ATGTGCTGCAAGGCGATTAAGTTGGGTAACGCCAGGGTTTTCCCAGTCACGACGTTGTAAAACGACGGCC
AGTGAGCGCGCGTAATACGACTCACTATAGGGCGAATTGGAGCTCCACCGCGGTGGCGGCCGCTCTAGAA
CTAGT
