>Addgene plasmid #45163 | pDZ416 (24PP7SL loxP-Kan-loxP) | addgene partial sequence | sequence record 67697 | M13_pUC_fwd
GACTCACTATAGGGCGAATTGGAGCTCCACCGCGGTGGCGGCCGCTCTAGAACTAGTGGATCCTAAGGTA
CCTAATTGCCTAGAAAGGAGCAGACGATATGGCGTCGCTCCCTGCAGGTCGACTCTAGAAACCAGCAGAG
CATATGGGCTCGCTGGCTGCAGTATTCCCGGGTTCATTAGATCCTAAGGTACCTAATTGCCTAGAAAGGA
GCAGACGATATGGCGTCGCTCCCTGCAGGTCGACTCTAGAAACCAGCAGAGCATATGGGCTCGCTGGCTG
CAGTATTCCCGGGTTCATTAGATCCTAAGGTACCTAATTGCCTAGAAAGGAGCAGACGATATGGCGTCGC
TCCCTGCAGGTCGACTCTAGAAACCAGCAGAGCATATGGGCTCGCTGGCTGCAGTATTCCCGGGTTCATT
AGATCCTAAGGTACCTAATTGCCTAGAAAGGAGCAGACGATATGGCGTCGCTCCCTGCAGGTCGACTCTA
GAAACCAGCAGAGCATATGGGCTCGCTGGCTGCAGTATTCCCGGGTTCATTAGATCCTAAGGTACCTAAT
TGCCTAGAAAGGAGCAGACGATATGGCGTCGCTCCCTGCAGGTCGACTCTAGAAACCAGCAGAGCATATG
GGCTCGCTGGCTGCAGTATTCCCGGGTTCATTAGATCCTAAGGTACCTAATTGCCTAGAAAGGAGCAGAC
GATATGGCGTCGCTCCCTGCAGGTCGACTCTAGAAACCAGCA
