>Addgene plasmid #45163 | pDZ416 (24PP7SL loxP-Kan-loxP) | addgene partial sequence | sequence record 67705 | Kan-R 5'-ATCGCGAGCCCATTTATACC-3'
CGCGGCCTCGAAACGTGAGTCTTTTCCTTACCCATGGTTGTTTATGTTCGGATGTGATGTGAGAACTGTA
TCCTAGCAAGATTTTAAAAGGAAGTATATGAAAGAAGAACCTCAGTGGCAAATCCTAACCTTTTATATTT
CTCTACAGGGGCGCGGCGTGGGGACAATTCAACGCGTCTGTGAGGGGAGCGTTTCCCTGCTCGCAGGTCT
GCAGCGAGGAGCCGTAATTTTTGCTTCGCGCCGTGCGGCCATCAAAATGTATGGATGCAAATGATTATAC
ATGGGGATGTATGGGCTAAATGTACGGGCGACAGTCACATCATGCCCCTGAGCTGCGCACGTCAAGACTG
TCAAGGAGGGTATTCTGGGCCTCCATGTCGCTGGCCGGGTGACCCGGCGGGGACGAGGCAAGCTAAACAG
ATCTCTAGACCTAATAACTTCGTATAGCATACATTATACGAAGTTATATTAAGGGTTGTCGACCTGCAGC
GTACAATTCCTGCAGCCCGGGGGATCTAATGAACCCGGGAATACTGCAGCCAGCGAGCCCATATGCTCTG
CTGGTTTCTAGAGTCGACCTGCAGGGAGCGACGCCATATCGTCTGCTCCTTTCTAGGCAATTAGGTACCT
TAGGATCTAATGAACCCGGGAATACTGCAGCCAGCGAGCCCATATGCTCTGCTGGTTTCTAGAGTCGACC
TGCAGGGAGCGACGCCATATCGTCTGCTCCTTTCTAGGCAATTAGGTACCTTAGGATCTAATGAACCCGG
GAATACTGCAGCCAGCGAGCCCATATGCTCTGCTGGTTTCTAGAGTCGACCTGCAGGGAGCG
